Addgene plasmid #14947: pHMGCS-Luc (aka: pES8)
Depositing lab: Axel Nohturfft. Publication: Transcriptional regulation of phagocytosis-induced membrane biogenesis by sterol regulatory element binding proteins. Castoreno AB, Wang Y, Stockinger W, Jarzylo LA, Du H, Pagnon JC, Shieh EC, Nohturfft A. Proc Natl Acad Sci U S A. 2005 Sep 13. 102(37):13129-34. 10.1073/pnas.0506716102 PubMed 16141315.
Backbone
  Vector backbone: pGL2 basic
  Backbone manufacturer: Promega
  Backbone size w/o insert (bp): 5597
  Vector type: Mammalian Expression, Luciferase
Growth in bacteria
  Bacterial resistance: Ampicillin, 100 μg/mL
  Growth temperature: 37°C
  Growth strain: DH5alpha
  Copy number: High Copy
Gene/Insert
  Gene/Insert name: HMG CoA synthase promoter (alt names: 3-hydroxy-3-methylglutaryl CoA synthase; HMGCS)
  Species: hamster
  Insert size (bp): 400
  GenBank ID: AH001829
  Tag / fusion protein: luciferase (C terminal on backbone)
  Cloning method: Restriction Enzyme; 3′ cloning site HindIII (not destroyed)
  Sequencing primers: 5′ n/a; 3′ LucNrev
Terms and licenses: Academic/Nonprofit Terms; Industry Terms: Not Available to Industry
Depositor comments: To generate pHMGCS-Luc, a PCR fragment containing nucleotides –379 to –17 of the hamster 3-hydroxy-3-methylglutaryl (HMG) CoA synthase gene was cloned into pGL2-basic. PCR'd using primers: CGATCTCCTCTCACTGACCTTC and GCAGCTTTATAGCCACCGACCC.
How to cite: pHMGCS-Luc (aka: pES8) was a gift from Axel Nohturfft (Addgene plasmid # 14947 ; http://n2t.net/addgene:14947 ; RRID:Addgene_14947)
