[The description below was written by a language model from this plasmid's Addgene catalogue record and pLannotate feature annotations shown in this document.]
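Description:
pHMGCS-Luc (also called pES8) is a promoter-reporter plasmid built on the promoterless firefly luciferase vector pGL2-basic and intended for transfection into mammalian cells. It is maintained in E. coli as a high-copy plasmid through a ColE1/pUC-type origin and selected with ampicillin via the β-lactamase gene and its native promoter. An f1 phage origin is also present, a backbone feature that allows single-stranded DNA production.

The insert is a roughly 400 bp PCR fragment of the hamster 3-hydroxy-3-methylglutaryl CoA synthase gene, spanning nucleotides –379 to –17 of the promoter region, placed upstream of the Photinus pyralis luciferase coding sequence with a HindIII site retained at the 3′ junction. The catalogue lists luciferase as a C-terminal "tag", but the arrangement is better understood as a transcriptional reporter: luciferase output depends on the activity of the cloned promoter fragment. The promoter itself is not annotated in the feature table, but an unannotated gap between the upstream SV40 poly(A) signal and the luciferase ORF is consistent with its position. That upstream poly(A) signal serves to reduce read-through transcription from the backbone. Downstream of luciferase lie the SV40 small t intron and the SV40 late poly(A) region, which supply splicing and polyadenylation. The small fragments annotated as T antigen, an NLS, TcR, CmR and lacZα are backbone remnants rather than functional genes.

The associated publication concerns transcriptional control of membrane biogenesis by sterol regulatory element binding proteins, so the construct serves as a luciferase readout of HMG CoA synthase promoter activity in that context.
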