Features (pLannotate 1.2.2; 14 found; start..end, strand, type, name):
     27..161     +  polyA_signal   SV40 poly(A) signal: SV40 polyadenylation signal
    162..294     +  CDS            TcR (fragment): tetracycline efflux protein; tet; confers resistance to tetracycline
    474..1062    -  rep_origin     ori: high-copy-number ColE1/pMB1/pBR322/pUC origin of replication
   1233..2093    -  CDS            AmpR: β-lactamase; bla; confers resistance to ampicillin, carbenicillin, and related antibiotics
   2094..2198    -  promoter       AmpR promoter: bla
   2225..2653    +  rep_origin     f1 ori (sequence partly withheld): f1 bacteriophage origin of replication; arrow indicates direction of (+) strand synthesis
   2685..2752    -  CDS            lacZα (fragment): LacZα fragment of β-galactosidase; lacZ fragment
   2870..2991    +  polyA_signal   SV40 poly(A) signal: SV40 polyadenylation signal
   3477..5126    +  CDS            LUCI_PHOPY: Experimental evidence at protein level: Swiss-Prot protein existence level 1. Produces green light with a wavelength of 562 nm. From Photinus pyralis (Common eastern firefly) (Lampyris pyralis).
   5174..5204    +  CDS            CmR (fragment): chloramphenicol acetyltransferase confers resistance to chloramphenicol
   5294..5368    +  CDS            small t antigen (fragment): SV40 (simian virus 40) small t antigen
   5370..5435    +  intron         small t intron: SV40 (simian virus 40) small t antigen intron
   5565..5585    +  CDS            SV40 NLS: nuclear localization signal of SV40 (simian virus 40) large T antigen
   5904..4       +  CDS            large T antigen (fragment) (across the origin): large T antigen from SV40 (simian virus 40)
>Addgene plasmid #14947 | pHMGCS-Luc (aka: pES8) | addgene full sequence | sequence record 418473 | Addgene NGS Result
ATAAAATGAATGCAATTGTTGTTGTTAACTTGTTTATTGCAGCTTATAATGGTTACAAATAAAGCAATAG
CATCACAAATTTCACAAATAAAGCATTTTTTTCACTGCATTCTAGTTGTGGTTTGTCCAAACTCATCAAT
GTATCTTATCATGTCTGGATCCGTCGACCGATGCCCTTGAGAGCCTTCAACCCAGTCAGCTCCTTCCGGT
GGGCGCGGGGCATGACTATCGTCGCCGCACTTATGACTGTCTTCTTTATCATGCAACTCGTAGGACAGGT
GCCGGCAGCGCTCTTCCGCTTCCTCGCTCACTGACTCGCTGCGCTCGGTCGTTCGGCTGCGGCGAGCGGT
ATCAGCTCACTCAAAGGCGGTAATACGGTTATCCACAGAATCAGGGGATAACGCAGGAAAGAACATGTGA
GCAAAAGGCCAGCAAAAGGCCAGGAACCGTAAAAAGGCCGCGTTGCTGGCGTTTTTCCATAGGCTCCGCC
CCCCTGACGAGCATCACAAAAATCGACGCTCAAGTCAGAGGTGGCGAAACCCGACAGGACTATAAAGATA
CCAGGCGTTTCCCCCTGGAAGCTCCCTCGTGCGCTCTCCTGTTCCGACCCTGCCGCTTACCGGATACCTG
TCCGCCTTTCTCCCTTCGGGAAGCGTGGCGCTTTCTCATAGCTCACGCTGTAGGTATCTCAGTTCGGTGT
AGGTCGTTCGCTCCAAGCTGGGCTGTGTGCACGAACCCCCCGTTCAGCCCGACCGCTGCGCCTTATCCGG
TAACTATCGTCTTGAGTCCAACCCGGTAAGACACGACTTATCGCCACTGGCAGCAGCCACTGGTAACAGG
ATTAGCAGAGCGAGGTATGTAGGCGGTGCTACAGAGTTCTTGAAGTGGTGGCCTAACTACGGCTACACTA
GAAGAACAGTATTTGGTATCTGCGCTCTGCTGAAGCCAGTTACCTTCGGAAAAAGAGTTGGTAGCTCTTG
ATCCGGCAAACAAACCACCGCTGGTAGCGGTGGTTTTTTTGTTTGCAAGCAGCAGATTACGCGCAGAAAA
AAAGGATCTCAAGAAGATCCTTTGATCTTTTCTACGGGGTCTGACGCTCAGTGGAACGAAAACTCACGTT
AAGGGATTTTGGTCATGAGATTATCAAAAAGGATCTTCACCTAGATCCTTTTAAATTAAAAATGAAGTTT
TAAATCAATCTAAAGTATATATGAGTAAACTTGGTCTGACAGTTACCAATGCTTAATCAGTGAGGCACCT
ATCTCAGCGATCTGTCTATTTCGTTCATCCATAGTTGCCTGACTCCCCGTCGTGTAGATAACTACGATAC
GGGAGGGCTTACCATCTGGCCCCAGTGCTGCAATGATACCGCGAGACCCACGCTCACCGGCTCCAGATTT
ATCAGCAATAAACCAGCCAGCCGGAAGGGCCGAGCGCAGAAGTGGTCCTGCAACTTTATCCGCCTCCATC
CAGTCTATTAATTGTTGCCGGGAAGCTAGAGTAAGTAGTTCGCCAGTTAATAGTTTGCGCAACGTTGTTG
CCATTGCTACAGGCATCGTGGTGTCACGCTCGTCGTTTGGTATGGCTTCATTCAGCTCCGGTTCCCAACG
ATCAAGGCGAGTTACATGATCCCCCATGTTGTGCAAAAAAGCGGTTAGCTCCTTCGGTCCTCCGATCGTT
GTCAGAAGTAAGTTGGCCGCAGTGTTATCACTCATGGTTATGGCAGCACTGCATAATTCTCTTACTGTCA
TGCCATCCGTAAGATGCTTTTCTGTGACTGGTGAGTACTCAACCAAGTCATTCTGAGAATAGTGTATGCG
GCGACCGAGTTGCTCTTGCCCGGCGTCAATACGGGATAATACCGCGCCACATAGCAGAACTTTAAAAGTG
CTCATCATTGGAAAACGTTCTTCGGGGCGAAAACTCTCAAGGATCTTACCGCTGTTGAGATCCAGTTCGA
TGTAACCCACTCGTGCACCCAACTGATCTTCAGCATCTTTTACTTTCACCAGCGTTTCTGGGTGAGCAAA
AACAGGAAGGCAAAATGCCGCAAAAAAGGGAATAAGGGCGACACGGAAATGTTGAATACTCATACTCTTC
CTTTTTCAATATTATTGAAGCATTTATCAGGGTTATTGTCTCATGAGCGGATACATATTTGAATGTATTT
AGAAAAATAAACAAATAGGGGTTCCGCGCACATTTCCCCGAAAAGTGCCACCTG
[124 nt withheld, positions 2225-2348]
C
[91 nt withheld, positions 2350-2440]
A
[49 nt withheld, positions 2442-2490]
CCTTTGACGTTGGAGTCCACGTTCTTT
[37 nt withheld, positions 2518-2554]
ACCCTATCTCGGTCTATTCTTTTGATTTATAAGGGATTTTGCCGATTTCGGCCTATTGGTTAAAAAATGA
GCTGATTTAACAAAAATTTAACGCGAATTTTAACAAAATATTAACGCTTACAATTTGCCATTCGCCATTC
AGGCTGCGCAACTGTTGGGAAGGGCGATCGGTGCGGGCCTCTTCGCTATTACGCCAGCCCAAGCTACCAT
GATAAGTAAGTAATATTAAGGTACGTGGAGGTTTTACTTGCTTTAAAAAACCTCCCACACCTCCCCCTGA
ACCTGAAACATAAAATGAATGCAATTGTTGTTGTTAACTTGTTTATTGCAGCTTATAATGGTTACAAATA
AAGCAATAGCATCACAAATTTCACAAATAAAGCATTTTTTTCACTGCATTCTAGTTGTGGTTTGTCCAAA
CTCATCAATGTATCTTATGGTACTGTAACTGAGCTAACATAACCCAATTCGCCCTTCGATCTCCTCTCAC
TGACCTTCAATTGGTCAGAGAACCTCTCACTCCGCTCCCGTTGGCTCTCGCCGTCTCTCGCCGTCCCGCC
ATTGGCCGAGATGTTCTCGGGCCACCCTACGTCACCGTCTCACCCCACTTCCCCGGTCCTCCGACTTTGT
CCCCGCCCCTTCCCCCACCCTTCCAGCCGCGAGGGAAAACCCTAGCGAGTCACCGCCTCTCCTTTCCTTC
CCATTGGCAGAAAGCGGTATGAGGGGCGGGAGCTGACGAGCGAGTCTGAGCTCTGGGATTGGCTGCGGCA
GCCGCCATCCCGCCCCCTGCCGCCTCCCGGCGGTGCGGGAGTCGGGTGGGTCGGTGGCTATAAAGCTGCA
AGGGCGAATTGGGAGGTACCGAGCTCTTACGCGTGCTAGCTCGAGATCTAAGTAAGCTTGGCATTCCGGT
ACTGTTGGTAAAATGGAAGACGCCAAAAACATAAAGAAAGGCCCGGCGCCATTCTATCCTCTAGAGGATG
GAACCGCTGGAGAGCAACTGCATAAGGCTATGAAGAGATACGCCCTGGTTCCTGGAACAATTGCTTTTAC
AGATGCACATATCGAGGTGAACATCACGTACGCGGAATACTTCGAAATGTCCGTTCGGTTGGCAGAAGCT
ATGAAACGATATGGGCTGAATACAAATCACAGAATCGTCGTATGCAGTGAAAACTCTCTTCAATTCTTTA
TGCCGGTGTTGGGCGCGTTATTTATCGGAGTTGCAGTTGCGCCCGCGAACGACATTTATAATGAACGTGA
ATTGCTCAACAGTATGAACATTTCGCAGCCTACCGTAGTGTTTGTTTCCAAAAAGGGGTTGCAAAAAATT
TTGAACGTGCAAAAAAAATTACCAATAATCCAGAAAATTATTATCATGGATTCTAAAACGGATTACCAGG
GATTTCAGTCGATGTACACGTTCGTCACATCTCATCTACCTCCCGGTTTTAATGAATACGATTTTGTACC
AGAGTCCTTTGATCGTGACAAAACAATTGCACTGATAATGAATTCCTCTGGATCTACTGGGTTACCTAAG
GGTGTGGCCCTTCCGCATAGAACTGCCTGCGTCAGATTCTCGCATGCCAGAGATCCTATTTTTGGCAATC
AAATCATTCCGGATACTGCGATTTTAAGTGTTGTTCCATTCCATCACGGTTTTGGAATGTTTACTACACT
CGGATATTTGATATGTGGATTTCGAGTCGTCTTAATGTATAGATTTGAAGAAGAGCTGTTTTTACGATCC
CTTCAGGATTACAAAATTCAAAGTGCGTTGCTAGTACCAACCCTATTTTCATTCTTCGCCAAAAGCACTC
TGATTGACAAATACGATTTATCTAATTTACACGAAATTGCTTCTGGGGGCGCACCTCTTTCGAAAGAAGT
CGGGGAAGCGGTTGCAAAACGCTTCCATCTTCCAGGGATACGACAAGGATATGGGCTCACTGAGACTACA
TCAGCTATTCTGATTACACCCGAGGGGGATGATAAACCGGGCGCGGTCGGTAAAGTTGTTCCATTTTTTG
AAGCGAAGGTTGTGGATCTGGATACCGGGAAAACGCTGGGCGTTAATCAGAGAGGCGAATTATGTGTCAG
AGGACCTATGATTATGTCCGGTTATGTAAACAATCCGGAAGCGACCAACGCCTTGATTGACAAGGATGGA
TGGCTACATTCTGGAGACATAGCTTACTGGGACGAAGACGAACACTTCTTCATAGTTGACCGCTTGAAGT
CTTTAATTAAATACAAAGGATATCAGGTGGCCCCCGCTGAATTGGAATCGATATTGTTACAACACCCCAA
CATCTTCGACGCGGGCGTGGCAGGTCTTCCCGACGATGACGCCGGTGAACTTCCCGCCGCCGTTGTTGTT
TTGGAGCACGGAAAGACGATGACGGAAAAAGAGATCGTGGATTACGTCGCCAGTCAAGTAACAACCGCGA
AAAAGTTGCGCGGAGGAGTTGTGTTTGTGGACGAAGTACCGAAAGGTCTTACCGGAAAACTCGACGCAAG
AAAAATCAGAGAGATCCTCATAAAGGCCAAGAAGGGCGGAAAGTCCAAATTGTAAAATGTAACTGTATTC
AGCGATGACGAAATTCTTAGCTATTGTAATACTGCGATGAGTGGCAGGGCGGGGCGTAATTTTTTTAAGG
CAGTTATTGGTGCCCTTAAACGCCTGGTTGCTACGCCTGAATAAGTGATAATAAGCGGATGAATGGCAGA
AATTCGCCGGATCTTTGTGAAGGAACCTTACTTCTGTGGTGTGACATAATTGGACAAACTACCTACAGAG
ATTTAAAGCTCTAAGGTAAATATAAAATTTTTAAGTGTATAATGTGTTAAACTACTGATTCTAATTGTTT
GTGTATTTTAGATTCCAACCTATGGAACTGATGAATGGGAGCAGTGGTGGAATGCCTTTAATGAGGAAAA
CCTGTTTTGCTCAGAAGAAATGCCATCTAGTGATGATGAGGCTACTGCTGACTCTCAACATTCTACTCCT
CCAAAAAAGAAGAGAAAGGTAGAAGACCCCAAGGACTTTCCTTCAGAATTGCTAAGTTTTTTGAGTCATG
CTGTGTTTAGTAATAGAACTCTTGCTTGCTTTGCTATTTACACCACAAAGGAAAAAGCTGCACTGCTATA
CAAGAAAATTATGGAAAAATATTCTGTAACCTTTATAAGTAGGCATAACAGTTATAATCATAACATACTG
TTTTTTCTTACTCCACACAGGCATAGAGTGTCTGCTATTAATAACTATGCTCAAAAATTGTGTACCTTTA
GCTTTTTAATTTGTAAAGGGGTTAATAAGGAATATTTGATGTATAGTGCCTTGACTAGAGATCATAATCA
GCCATACCACATTTGTAGAGGTTTTACTTGCTTTAAAAAACCTCCCACACCTCCCCCTGAACCTGAAAC
