>Addgene plasmid #14947 | pHMGCS-Luc (aka: pES8) | addgene partial sequence | sequence record 21532 | LucNRev 5'-CCTTATGCAGTTGCTCTCC-3'
CGTCTTCCATTTTACCAACAGTACCGGAATGCCAAGCTTACTTAGATCTCGAGCTAGCACGCGTAAGAGC
TCGGTACCTCCCAATTCGCCCTTGCAGCTTTATAGCCACCGACCCACCCGACTCCCGCACCGCCGGGAGG
CGGCAGGGGGCGGGATGGCGGCTGCCGCAGCCAATCCCAGAGCTCAGACTCGCTCGTCAGCTCCCGCCCC
TCATACCGCTTTCTGCCAATGGGAAGGAAAGGAGAGGCGGTGACTCGCTAGGGTTTTCCCTCGCGGCTGG
AAGGGTGGGGGAAGGGGCGGGGACAAAGTCGGAGGA
